>Addgene plasmid #29084 | pEMS1169 | addgene partial sequence | sequence record 39255 | EGFP-N 5'-CGTCGCCGTCCAGCTCGACCAG-3'
ACCATGGTGGCGGAAGTTCCTATACCTTTTGAAGAATAGGAACTTCGGCGCGCCCCGAGGACGCCCTTCA
GGAACGCCCTGGGGTGGGCCGGTCGGCAGGCCGCCCCTCCCCGCGGACCTGCGCGCGGGGAAACGATGGT
GGGGCCCTGGCCCGCGCCCTACCCCTTTAAACCCGGCTTGGGAACCTGCGGGGCAGCGGGTGGCGGGGCG
CAGCCAATGGAGGCGCGAGGCCGGGCGCAGCCGCGTGTTCATTGGCTGCTTGTGCCGGGGCCGCGCGGAG
GTGCGGCTGGCACCGCTTTAGGAGGTTATTGTGAGCGCCTGTGCCAGCCGCGCGGGACAGGCCCCCTGAG
CGGAGTAAGGGCGCCTTTTCAAGGCAAGCGGGGCTGTTGAAGGAGGACTGGTCGCACTGGTCAGGCTGCA
ACTCACGTGCCTTCCTCCAGCAACTGTCTACTCAAAAACAACCTCCCTCATATTTTTTTTTAACTGTGAT
CACATATTCATAACATAAAATTTACCGTCTTATGTGGATATGCTGCATATTTCAGTGCCTTGGTAGAGGG
CCTCAGAAGAGGGTTCTGGGTGGCCATCCAGCTCCAGCCTGGGCACGGGATTTGGGACTGGTTGGAGCTG
GTGACTTGGATGGTCCCTTGTGCTGGGCTGAAGCAGCGGCATGCAAAGTGTGACAGCTGGCAAGGGCCAG
CCAGTTACTGTGGCCGCTGGCACGGGCCCCGGGGTCTGTCTCAAGGGGAGGCAGCTGCTGCGGCCTCCCA
