>Addgene plasmid #29084 | pEMS1169 | addgene partial sequence | sequence record 39257 | pEMS1307-fwd 5'-ccgcacgtctaagaaaccat-3'
AAATAGGCGTATCACGAGGCCCTTTCGTCTTCAAGAATTAATTCCGATCATATTCAATAACCCTTAATGA
ATTCGAGCTCCTAGGCCGGCCGCTTCACAGCAGTACACCCCATCTTTGTTCTTACAGAGGAGAGGGATGG
TGCTACATCTGAAACACACTCACACATCACTGAGGCTTTGAGTCCCCAGTGTCTGCCATTTCCAAGGTCC
AAGCTTCTTGACCCAAAGCAAGAGTAGATGGCAGGGACAGGGGAATGCGCAGGAGACACTAGGTTTCTAC
ACAAGGAAAAGGAAATCTGAGGCACACACCTCTGCAGAGTGAAAGGAATCACCAACACACACACACAAGC
CCCTTTAGGCAAAGAAAAGAGCGGTTGTTATGGTGGACACAAGTTGCTCCCCAAGCATGTCCTCAATGTG
GGAGGCCGCAGCAGCTGCCTCCCCTTGAGACAGACCCCGGGGCCCGTGCCAGCGGCCACAGTAACTGGCT
GGCCCTTGCCAGCTGTCACACTTTGCATGCCGCTGCTTCAGCCCAGCACAAGGGACCATCCAAGTCACCA
GCTCCAACCAGTCCCAAATCCCGTGCCCAGGCTGGAGCTGGATGGCCACCCAGAACCCTCTTCTGAGGCC
CTCTACCAAGGCACTGAAATATGCAGCATATCCACATAAGACGGTAAATTTTATGTTATGAATATGTGAT
CACAGTTAAAAAAAAATATGAGGGAGGTTGTTTTTGAGTAGACAGTTGCTGGAGGAAGGCACGTGAGTTG
CAGCCTGACCAGTGCGACCAGTCCT
