[The description below was written by a language model from this plasmid's Addgene catalogue record.]
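Description:
pEMS1169 is a Pleiades Promoter Project plasmid built on the large pEMS1306 backbone (about 16.5 kb without insert). It carries Ple148, a 1,043 bp human MiniPromoter designed from regulatory sequence of OLIG1, the gene for oligodendrocyte transcription factor 1. The MiniPromoter was inserted by restriction cloning between FseI and AscI sites, although the record does not say whether these sites survived cloning. This places it upstream of a backbone-encoded EGFP reporter fused to a nuclear localization signal. The insert is therefore a candidate regulatory element rather than a coding sequence. Any EGFP-NLS signal, concentrated in the nuclei of expressing cells, would report where and how strongly the OLIG1-derived sequences drive transcription.

The plasmid is maintained in E. coli as a high-copy construct under ampicillin selection. No feature table is supplied, and the catalogue fields do not list the other elements that make up the sizeable backbone, such as the origin of replication, polyadenylation signals, or any sequences used for delivery into mammalian cells or animals, so these cannot be described here. The construct belongs to a systematic effort to build a toolbox of compact human promoters for selective expression in defined brain regions and cell types. For Ple148 the recorded outcome is negative, with no eGFP reporter expression detected in the brain or eye. pEMS1169 is therefore mainly useful as a documented non-expressing design, for example as a reference point when redesigning OLIG1-based MiniPromoters or comparing them with other constructs in the series.
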