Addgene plasmid #29084: pEMS1169
Purpose: Expression of the eGFP reporter gene was not detected in the brain and eye.
Depositing lab: Elizabeth Simpson. Depositing organization: University of British Columbia. Publication: A regulatory toolbox of MiniPromoters to drive selective expression in the brain. Portales-Casamar E, Swanson DJ, Liu L, de Leeuw CN, Banks KG, Ho Sui SJ, Fulton DL, Ali J, Amirabbasi M, Arenillas DJ, Babyak N, Black SF, Bonaguro RJ, Brauer E, Candido TR, Castellarin M, Chen J, Chen Y, Cheng JC, Chopra V, Docking TR, Dreolini L, D'Souza CA, Flynn EK, Glenn R, Hatakka K, Hearty TG, Imanian B, Jiang S, Khorasan-zadeh S, Komljenovic I, Laprise S, Liao NY, Lim JS, Lithwick S, Liu F, Liu J, Lu M, McConechy M, McLeod AJ, Milisavljevic M, Mis J, O'Connor K, Palma B, Palmquist DL, Schmouth JF, Swanson MI, Tam B, Ticoll A, Turner JL, Varhol R, Vermeulen J, Watkins RF, Wilson G, Wong BK, Wong SH, Wong TY, Yang GS, Ypsilanti AR, Jones SJ, Holt RA, Goldowitz D, Wasserman WW, Simpson EM. Proc Natl Acad Sci U S A. 2010 Sep 21. 107(38):16589-94. 10.1073/pnas.1009158107 PubMed 20807748.
Backbone
  Vector backbone: pEMS1306
  Backbone size w/o insert (bp): 16454
  Vector type: Pleiades Promoter Project [sic, Pleaides Plieades]
Growth in bacteria
  Bacterial resistance: Ampicillin, 100 μg/mL
  Growth temperature: 37°C
  Growth strain: DH5alpha
  Growth instructions: DH10B
  Copy number: High Copy
Gene/Insert
  Gene/Insert name: Ple148 (alt names: OLIG1; oligodendrocyte transcription factor 1)
  Species: H. sapiens (human)
  Insert size (bp): 1043
  Entrez Gene: OLIG1 (a.k.a. BHLHB6, BHLHE21)
  Tag / fusion protein: EGFP-NLS (C terminal on backbone)
  Cloning method: Restriction Enzyme; 5′ cloning site FseI (unknown if destroyed); 3′ cloning site AscI (unknown if destroyed)
  Sequencing primers: 5′ Unknown
Terms and licenses: Academic/Nonprofit Terms; Industry Terms: Not Available to Industry
How to cite: pEMS1169 was a gift from Elizabeth Simpson (Addgene plasmid # 29084 ; http://n2t.net/addgene:29084 ; RRID:Addgene_29084)
